Addgene plasmid #142885: TFORF1913
Purpose: Lentiviral vector for overexpressing transcription factor ORFs with unique 24-bp barcodes. Barcodes facilitate identification of transcription factors in pooled screens.
Depositing lab: Feng Zhang. Depositing organization: Broad Institute. Publication: A transcription factor atlas of directed differentiation. Joung J, Ma S, Tay T, Geiger-Schuller KR, Kirchgatterer PC, Verdine VK, Guo B, Arias-Garcia MA, Allen WE, Singh A, Kuksenko O, Abudayyeh OO, Gootenberg JS, Fu Z, Macrae RK, Buenrostro JD, Regev A, Zhang F. Cell. 2023 Jan 5;186(1):209-229.e26. doi: 10.1016/j.cell.2022.11.026. PubMed 36608654.
Backbone
  Vector backbone: pLX_TRC317
  Backbone manufacturer: Broad Institute Genetic Perturbation Platform
  Backbone size w/o insert (bp): 8264
  Vector type: Mammalian Expression, Lentiviral
  Selectable markers: Puromycin
Growth in bacteria
  Bacterial resistance: Ampicillin, 100 μg/mL
  Growth temperature: 37°C
  Growth strain: NEB Stable
  Copy number: High Copy
Gene/Insert
  Gene/Insert name: TCF7L2
  Species: H. sapiens (human)
  Insert size (bp): 1925
  Entrez Gene: TCF7L2 (a.k.a. TCF-4, TCF4)
  Promoter: EF1a
  Cloning method: Unknown
  Sequencing primers: 5′ GGGTGGAGACTGAAGTTAGGCCAG; 3′ CACATAGCGTAAAAGGAGCAACATAG
Terms and licenses: Academic/Nonprofit Terms; Industry Terms: Not Available to Industry
Depositor comments: XM_005270085,ENST00000543371 . The transcription factor ORF portion of this plasmid was synthesized by Genewiz. Please test multiple small colonies in case of plasmid recombination. To make this collection available in a timely manner, a portion of this collection was not fully sequenced by Addgene. If an Addgene verified full plasmid sequence is not available, please contact us prior to placing an order to request the full sequence.
How to cite: TFORF1913 was a gift from Feng Zhang (Addgene plasmid # 142885 ; http://n2t.net/addgene:142885 ; RRID:Addgene_142885)
