[The description below was written by a language model from this plasmid's Addgene catalogue record and pLannotate feature annotations shown in this document.]
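Description:
TFORF1913 is a lentiviral mammalian expression plasmid built on the pLX_TRC317 backbone from the Broad Institute Genetic Perturbation Platform. It carries a synthesized open reading frame for human TCF7L2 (also called TCF4), a Wnt-pathway transcription factor that represses target genes on its own and activates them together with β-catenin. The full sequenced record is about 10.2 kb. In bacteria the plasmid is maintained through a high-copy ColE1/pUC-type origin and selected with ampicillin via the β-lactamase gene. An f1 origin and remnants of a lac/lacZα cloning region with T3 and T7 promoters sit in the non-viral part of the backbone. The depositor notes that recombination can occur, as is common for LTR-containing plasmids.

The viral cassette has a third-generation layout. An RSV promoter is fused to a truncated HIV-1 5' LTR and drives genomic RNA production in packaging cells. It is followed by the Ψ packaging signal, a partial gag fragment, the Rev response element and a cPPT/CTS, and the cassette ends in a self-inactivating ΔU3 3' LTR with a downstream SV40 polyadenylation signal. Inside the provirus, an SV40 early promoter drives the puromycin N-acetyltransferase gene for selecting transduced cells. A separate EF-1α promoter drives constitutive TCF7L2 expression, with a WPRE downstream to enhance transcript levels. According to the record, each construct in this collection also carries a unique 24-bp barcode. The barcode is not annotated in the feature table, so its exact position is not stated. The barcode lets the transcription factor be identified by sequencing in pooled overexpression screens, such as those probing directed differentiation.
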