Features (pLannotate 1.2.2; 31 found; start..end, strand, type, name):
      5..231     +  promoter       RSV promoter: Rous sarcoma virus enhancer/promoter
    232..412     +  LTR            5' LTR (truncated): truncated 5' long terminal repeat (LTR) from HIV-1
    459..584     +  misc_feature   HIV-1 Ψ: packaging signal of human immunodeficiency virus type 1
    568..931     +  CDS            HIV-1 gag (fragment): gag protein from human immunodeficiency virus 1; gag
   1077..1310    +  misc_feature   RRE: The Rev response element (RRE) of HIV-1 allows for Rev-dependent mRNA export from the nucleus to the cytoplasm.
   1687..1713    +  CDS            Rev (fragment): human immunodeficiency virus 1 (HIV-1) Rev protein; rev; enhances nuclear export of unspliced and incompletely spliced viral mRNAs
   1720..1743    +  promoter       SV40 promoter (fragment): SV40 early promoter
   1744..1815    +  promoter       SV40 promoter (fragment): SV40 enhancer and early promoter
   1839..1974    +  rep_origin     SV40 ori: SV40 origin of replication
   2020..2616    +  CDS            PuroR (fragment): puromycin N-acetyltransferase; pac from Streptomyces; confers resistance to puromycin
   2665..2782    +  misc_feature   cPPT/CTS: central polypurine tract and central termination sequence of HIV-1
   2847..2913    +  CDS            small t antigen (fragment): SV40 (simian virus 40) small t antigen
   2920..4098    +  promoter       EF-1α promoter: strong constitutive promoter for human elongation factor EF-1α
   4115..5935    +  CDS            TCF7L2: TF7L2_HUMAN - Also known as TCF4. Experimental evidence at protein level: Swiss-Prot protein existence level 1. Participates in the Wnt signaling pathway and modulates MYC expression by binding to its promoter in a sequence-specific manner. Acts as repressor in the absence of CTNNB1, and as activator in its presence. Activates transcription from promoters with several copies of the Tcf motif 5'-CCTTTGATC-3' in the presence of CTNNB1. TLE1, TLE2, TLE3 and TLE4 repress transactivation mediated by TCF7L2/TCF4 and CTNNB1. Expression of dominant-negative mutants results in cell-cycle arrest in G1.
   5951..6004    +  promoter       U6 promoter (fragment): RNA polymerase III promoter for human U6 snRNA
   6046..6634    +  misc_feature   WPRE: woodchuck hepatitis virus posttranscriptional regulatory element
   6685..6704    +  misc_feature   cPPT/CTS (fragment): central polypurine tract and central termination sequence of HIV-1
   6706..6939    +  LTR            3' LTR (ΔU3): self-inactivating 3' long terminal repeat (LTR) from HIV-1
   7017..7138    +  polyA_signal   SV40 poly(A) signal: SV40 polyadenylation signal
   7178..7313    +  rep_origin     SV40 ori: SV40 origin of replication
   7334..7352    -  promoter       T7 promoter: promoter for bacteriophage T7 RNA polymerase
   7360..7515    +  CDS            lacZα (fragment): LacZα fragment of β-galactosidase; lacZ fragment
   7520..7948    +  rep_origin     f1 ori (sequence partly withheld): f1 bacteriophage origin of replication; arrow indicates direction of (+) strand synthesis
   8001..8105    +  promoter       AmpR promoter: bla
   8106..8966    +  CDS            AmpR: β-lactamase; bla; confers resistance to ampicillin, carbenicillin, and related antibiotics
   9137..9725    +  rep_origin     ori: high-copy-number ColE1/pMB1/pBR322/pUC origin of replication
   9908..10000   +  CDS            lacI (fragment): lac repressor; lacI; The lac repressor binds to the lac operator to inhibit transcription in E. coli. This inhibition can be relieved by adding lactose or isopropyl-β-D-thiogalactopyranoside (IPTG).
  10013..10034   +  protein_bind   CAP binding site: CAP binding activates transcription in the presence of cAMP. E. coli catabolite activator protein
  10049..10079   +  promoter       lac promoter: promoter for the E. coli lac operon
  10087..10103   +  protein_bind   lac operator: The lac repressor binds to the lac operator to inhibit transcription in E. coli. This inhibition can be relieved by adding lactose or isopropyl-β-D-thiogalactopyranoside (IPTG). lac repressor encoded by lacI
  10148..10166   +  promoter       T3 promoter: promoter for bacteriophage T3 RNA polymerase
>Addgene plasmid #142885 | TFORF1913 | addgene full sequence | sequence record 396054 | Addgene NGS Result
TTAATGTAGTCTTATGCAATACTCTTGTAGTCTTGCAACATGGTAACGATGAGTTAGCAACATGCCTTAC
AAGGAGAGAAAAAGCACCGTGCATGCCGATTGGTGGAAGTAAGGTGGTACGATCGTGCCTTATTAGGAAG
GCAACAGACGGGTCTGACATGGATTGGACGAACCACTGAATTGCCGCATTGCAGAGATATTGTATTTAAG
TGCCTAGCTCGATACATAAACGGGTCTCTCTGGTTAGACCAGATCTGAGCCTGGGAGCTCTCTGGCTAAC
TAGGGAACCCACTGCTTAAGCCTCAATAAAGCTTGCCTTGAGTGCTTCAAGTAGTGTGTGCCCGTCTGTT
GTGTGACTCTGGTAACTAGAGATCCCTCAGACCCTTTTAGTCAGTGTGGAAAATCTCTAGCAGTGGCGCC
CGAACAGGGACTTGAAAGCGAAAGGGAAACCAGAGGAGCTCTCTCGACGCAGGACTCGGCTTGCTGAAGC
GCGCACGGCAAGAGGCGAGGGGCGGCGACTGGTGAGTACGCCAAAAATTTTGACTAGCGGAGGCTAGAAG
GAGAGAGATGGGTGCGAGAGCGTCAGTATTAAGCGGGGGAGAATTAGATCGCGATGGGAAAAAATTCGGT
TAAGGCCAGGGGGAAAGAAAAAATATAAATTAAAACATATAGTATGGGCAAGCAGGGAGCTAGAACGATT
CGCAGTTAATCCTGGCCTGTTAGAAACATCAGAAGGCTGTAGACAAATACTGGGACAGCTACAACCATCC
CTTCAGACAGGATCAGAAGAACTTAGATCATTATATAATACAGTAGCAACCCTCTATTGTGTGCATCAAA
GGATAGAGATAAAAGACACCAAGGAAGCTTTAGACAAGATAGAGGAAGAGCAAAACAAAAGTAAGACCAC
CGCACAGCAAGCGGCCGCTGATCTTCAGACCTGGAGGAGGAGATATGAGGGACAATTGGAGAAGTGAATT
ATATAAATATAAAGTAGTAAAAATTGAACCATTAGGAGTAGCACCCACCAAGGCAAAGAGAAGAGTGGTG
CAGAGAGAAAAAAGAGCAGTGGGAATAGGAGCTTTGTTCCTTGGGTTCTTGGGAGCAGCAGGAAGCACTA
TGGGCGCAGCGTCAATGACGCTGACGGTACAGGCCAGACAATTATTGTCTGGTATAGTGCAGCAGCAGAA
CAATTTGCTGAGGGCTATTGAGGCGCAACAGCATCTGTTGCAACTCACAGTCTGGGGCATCAAGCAGCTC
CAGGCAAGAATCCTGGCTGTGGAAAGATACCTAAAGGATCAACAGCTCCTGGGGATTTGGGGTTGCTCTG
GAAAACTCATTTGCACCACTGCTGTGCCTTGGAATGCTAGTTGGAGTAATAAATCTCTGGAACAGATTTG
GAATCACACGACCTGGATGGAGTGGGACAGAGAAATTAACAATTACACAAGCTTAATACACTCCTTAATT
GAAGAATCGCAAAACCAGCAAGAAAAGAATGAACAAGAATTATTGGAATTAGATAAATGGGCAAGTTTGT
GGAATTGGTTTAACATAACAAATTGGCTGTGGTATATAAAATTATTCATAATGATAGTAGGAGGCTTGGT
AGGTTTAAGAATAGTTTTTGCTGTACTTTCTATAGTGAATAGAGTTAGGCAGGGATATTCACCATTATCG
TTTCAGACCCACCTCCCAACCCCGAGGGGACCCATGCATTGCATCTCAATTAGTCAGCAACCAGGTGTGG
AAAGTCCCCAGGCTCCCCAGCAGGCAGAAGTATGCAAAGCATGCGTCTCAATTAGTCAGCAACCATAGTC
CCGCCCCTAACTCCGCCCATCCCGCCCCTAACTCCGCCCAGTTCCGCCCATTCTCCGCCCCATGGCTGAC
TAATTTTTTTTATTTATGCAGAGGCCGAGGCCGCCTCGGCCTCTGAGCTATTCCAGAAGTAGTGAGGAGG
CTTTTTTGGAGGCCTAGGCTTTTGCAAAAAGCTTTCTAGAGGTACCACCGGAGCTTACCATGACCGAGTA
CAAGCCCACGGTGCGCCTCGCCACCCGCGACGACGTCCCCAGGGCCGTACGCACCCTCGCCGCCGCGTTC
GCCGACTACCCCGCCACGCGCCACACCGTCGATCCGGACCGCCACATCGAGCGGGTCACCGAGCTGCAAG
AACTCTTCCTCACGCGCGTCGGGCTCGACATCGGCAAGGTGTGGGTCGCGGACGACGGCGCCGCCGTGGC
GGTCTGGACCACGCCGGAGAGCGTCGAAGCGGGGGCGGTGTTCGCCGAGATCGGCCCGCGCATGGCCGAG
TTGAGCGGTTCCCGGCTGGCCGCGCAGCAACAGATGGAAGGCCTCCTGGCGCCGCACCGGCCCAAGGAGC
CCGCGTGGTTCCTGGCCACCGTCGGCGTCTCGCCCGACCACCAGGGCAAGGGTCTGGGCAGCGCCGTCGT
GCTCCCCGGAGTGGAGGCGGCCGAGCGCGCCGGGGTGCCCGCCTTCCTGGAGACCTCCGCGCCCCGCAAC
CTCCCCTTCTACGAGCGGCTCGGCTTCACCGTCACCGCCGACGTCGAGGTGCCCGAAGGACCGCGCACCT
GGTGCATGACCCGCAAGCCCGGTGCCAGTTAACGAATTCTAGATCTTGAGACAAATGGCAGTATTCATCC
ACAATTTTAAAAGAAAAGGGGGGATTGGGGGGTACAGTGCAGGGGAAAGAATAGTAGACATAATAGCAAC
AGACATACAAACTAAAGAATTACAAAAACAAATTACAAAAATTCAAAATTTTCGGGTTTATTACAGGGAC
AGCAGAGATCCACTTTGGCGCCGGCTCGAGGCCTGCAGGTGCAAAGATGGATAAAGTTTTAAACAGAGAG
GAATCTTTGCAGCTAATGGACCTTCTAGGTCTTGAAAGGAGTGGGAATTGGCTCCGGTGCCCGTCAGTGG
GCAGAGCGCACATCGCCCACAGTCCCCGAGAAGTTGGGGGGAGGGGTCGGCAATTGAACCGGTGCCTAGA
GAAGGTGGCGCGGGGTAAACTGGGAAAGTGATGTCGTGTACTGGCTCCGCCTTTTTCCCGAGGGTGGGGG
AGAACCGTATATAAGTGCAGTAGTCGCCGTGAACGTTCTTTTTCGCAACGGGTTTGCCGCCAGAACACAG
GTAAGTGCCGTGTGTGGTTCCCGCGGGCCTGGCCTCTTTACGGGTTATGGCCCTTGCGTGCCTTGAATTA
CTTCCACCTGGCTGCAGTACGTGATTCTTGATCCCGAGCTTCGGGTTGGAAGTGGGTGGGAGAGTTCGAG
GCCTTGCGCTTAAGGAGCCCCTTCGCCTCGTGCTTGAGTTGAGGCCTGGCCTGGGCGCTGGGGCCGCCGC
GTGCGAATCTGGTGGCACCTTCGCGCCTGTCTCGCTGCTTTCGATAAGTCTCTAGCCATTTAAAATTTTT
GATGACCTGCTGCGACGCTTTTTTTCTGGCAAGATAGTCTTGTAAATGCGGGCCAAGATCTGCACACTGG
TATTTCGGTTTTTGGGGCCGCGGGCGGCGACGGGGCCCGTGCGTCCCAGCGCACATGTTCGGCGAGGCGG
GGCCTGCGAGCGCGGCCACCGAGAATCGGACGGGGGTAGTCTCAAGCTGGCCGGCCTGCTCTGGTGCCTG
GCCTCGCGCCGCCGTGTATCGCCCCGCCCTGGGCGGCAAGGCTGGCCCGGTCGGCACCAGTTGCGTGAGC
GGAAAGATGGCCGCTTCCCGGCCCTGCTGCAGGGAGCTCAAAATGGAGGACGCGGCGCTCGGGAGAGCGG
GCGGGTGAGTCACCCACACAAAGGAAAAGGGCCTTTCCGTCCTCAGCCGTCGCTTCATGTGACTCCACGG
AGTACCGGGCGCCGTCCAGGCACCTCGATTAGTTCTCGAGCTTTTGGAGTACGTCGTCTTTAGGTTGGGG
GGAGGGGTTTTATGCGATGGAGTTTCCCCACACTGAGTGGGTGGAGACTGAAGTTAGGCCAGCTTGGCAC
TTGATGTAATTCTCCTTGGAATTTGCCCTTTTTGAGTTTGGATCTTGGTTCATTCTCAAGCCTCAGACAG
TGGTTCAAAGTTTTTTTCTTCCATTTCAGGTGTCGTGAGGCTAGCACCGCCACCATGCCGCAGCTGAACG
GCGGTGGAGGGGATGACCTAGGCGCCAACGACGAACTGATTTCCTTCAAAGACGAGGGCGAACAGGAGGA
GAAGAGCTCCGAAAACTCCTCGGCAGAGAGGGATTTAGCTGATGTCAAATCGTCTCTAGTCAATGAATCA
GAAACGAATCAAAACAGCTCCTCCGATTCCGAGGCGGAAAGACGGCCTCCGCCTCGCTCCGAAAGTTTCC
GAGACAAATCCCGGGAAAGTTTGGAAGAAGCGGCCAAGAGGCAAGATGGAGGGCTCTTTAAGGGGCCACC
GTATCCCGGCTACCCCTTCATCATGATCCCCGACCTGACGAGCCCCTACCTCCCCAACGGATCGCTCTCG
CCCACCGCCCGAACCCTCCATTTTCAGTCCGGCAGCACACATTACTCTGCGTACAAAACGATTGAACACC
AGATTGCAGTTCAGTATCTCCAGATGAAATGGCCACTGCTTGATGTCCAGGCAGGGAGCCTCCAGAGTAG
ACAAGCCCTCAAGGATGCCCGGTCCCCATCACCGGCACACATTGTCTCTAACAAAGTGCCAGTGGTGCAG
CACCCTCACCATGTCCACCCCCTCACGCCTCTTATCACGTACAGCAATGAACACTTCACGCCGGGAAACC
CACCTCCACACTTACCAGCCGACGTAGACCCCAAAACAGGAATCCCACGGCCTCCGCACCCTCCAGATAT
ATCCCCGTATTACCCACTATCGCCTGGCACCGTAGGACAAATCCCCCATCCGCTAGGATGGTTAGTACCA
CAGCAAGGTCAACCAGTGTACCCAATCACGACAGGAGGATTCAGACACCCCTACCCCACAGCTCTGACCG
TCAATGCTTCCATGTCCAGCTTTCTGTCTTCTAGGTTCCCTCCCCATATGGTCCCACCACATCATACGCT
ACACACGACGGGCATTCCGCATCCGGCCATAGTCACACCAACAGTCAAACAGGAATCGTCCCAGAGTGAT
GTCGGCTCACTCCATAGTTCAAAGCATCAGGACTCCAAAAAGGAAGAAGAAAAGAAGAAGCCCCACATAA
AGAAACCTCTTAATGCATTCATGTTGTATATGAAGGAAATGAGAGCAAAGGTCGTAGCTGAGTGCACGTT
GAAAGAAAGCGCGGCCATCAACCAGATCCTTGGGCGGAGGTGGCATGCACTGTCCAGAGAAGAGCAAGCG
AAATACTACGAGCTGGCCCGGAAGGAGCGACAGCTTCATATGCAACTGTACCCCGGCTGGTCCGCGCGGG
ATAACTATGGAAAGAAGAAGAAGAGGAAAAGGGACAAGCAGCCGGGAGAGACCAATGATGCAAATACTCC
AAAGAAGTGTCGGGCACTGTTCGGGCTTGACCGACAGACTTTATGGTGCAAACCGTGCAGGAGAAAAAAA
AAGTGCGTTCGCTACATACAAGGTGAAGGCAGCTGCCTCAGCCCACCCTCTTCAGATGGAAGCTTACTAG
ATTCGCCTCCCCCCTCCCCGAACCTGCTAGGCTCCCCTCCCCGAGACGCCAAGTCACAGACTGAGCAGAC
CCAGCCTCTGTCGCTGTCCCTGAAGCCCGACCCCCTGGCCCACCTGTCCATGATGCCTCCGCCACCCGCC
CTCCTGCTCGCTGAGGCCACCCACAAGGCCTCCGCCCTCTGTCCCAACGGGGCCCTGGACCTGCCCCCAG
CCGCTTTGCAGCCTGCCGCCCCCTCCTCATCAATTGCACAGCCGTCGACTTCTTCCTTACATTCCCACAG
CTCCCTGGCCGGGACCCAGCCCCAGCCGCTGTCGCTCGTCACCAAGTCTTTAGAATAGTAATGAACTAGT
CCGTAACTTGAAAGTATTTCGATTTCTTGGCTTTATATATCTTGTGGAAAGGACGAGTCAGATTTGTCGT
TGCGACTGGTACGCGTTAAGTCGACAATCAACCTCTGGATTACAAAATTTGTGAAAGATTGACTGGTATT
CTTAACTATGTTGCTCCTTTTACGCTATGTGGATACGCTGCTTTAATGCCTTTGTATCATGCTATTGCTT
CCCGTATGGCTTTCATTTTCTCCTCCTTGTATAAATCCTGGTTGCTGTCTCTTTATGAGGAGTTGTGGCC
CGTTGTCAGGCAACGTGGCGTGGTGTGCACTGTGTTTGCTGACGCAACCCCCACTGGTTGGGGCATTGCC
ACCACCTGTCAGCTCCTTTCCGGGACTTTCGCTTTCCCCCTCCCTATTGCCACGGCGGAACTCATCGCCG
CCTGCCTTGCCCGCTGCTGGACAGGGGCTCGGCTGTTGGGCACTGACAATTCCGTGGTGTTGTCGGGGAA
ATCATCGTCCTTTCCTTGGCTGCTCGCCTGTGTTGCCACCTGGATTCTGCGCGGGACGTCCTTCTGCTAC
GTCCCTTCGGCCCTCAATCCAGCGGACCTTCCTTCCCGCGGCCTGCTGCCGGCTCTGCGGCCTCTTCCGC
GTCTTCGCCTTCGCCCTCAGACGAGTCGGATCTCCCTTTGGGCCGCCTCCCCGCGTCGACTTTAAGACCA
ATGACTTACAAGGCAGCTGTAGATCTTAGCCACTTTTTAAAAGAAAAGGGGGGACTGGAAGGGCTAATTC
ACTCCCAACGAAGACAAGATCTGCTTTTTGCTTGTACTGGGTCTCTCTGGTTAGACCAGATCTGAGCCTG
GGAGCTCTCTGGCTAACTAGGGAACCCACTGCTTAAGCCTCAATAAAGCTTGCCTTGAGTGCTTCAAGTA
GTGTGTGCCCGTCTGTTGTGTGACTCTGGTAACTAGAGATCCCTCAGACCCTTTTAGTCAGTGTGGAAAA
TCTCTAGCAGTACGTATAGTAGTTCATGTCATCTTATTATTCAGTATTTATAACTTGCAAAGAAATGAAT
ATCAGAGAGTGAGAGGAACTTGTTTATTGCAGCTTATAATGGTTACAAATAAAGCAATAGCATCACAAAT
TTCACAAATAAAGCATTTTTTTCACTGCATTCTAGTTGTGGTTTGTCCAAACTCATCAATGTATCTTATC
ATGTCTGGCTCTAGCTATCCCGCCCCTAACTCCGCCCATCCCGCCCCTAACTCCGCCCAGTTCCGCCCAT
TCTCCGCCCCATGGCTGACTAATTTTTTTTATTTATGCAGAGGCCGAGGCCGCCTCGGCCTCTGAGCTAT
TCCAGAAGTAGTGAGGAGGCTTTTTTGGAGGCCTAGGGACGTACCCAATTCGCCCTATAGTGAGTCGTAT
TACGCGCGCTCACTGGCCGTCGTTTTACAACGTCGTGACTGGGAAAACCCTGGCGTTACCCAACTTAATC
GCCTTGCAGCACATCCCCCTTTCGCCAGCTGGCGTAATAGCGAAGAGGCCCGCACCGATCGCCCTTCCCA
ACAGTTGCGCAGCCTGAATGGCGAATGGG
[124 nt withheld, positions 7520-7643]
C
[91 nt withheld, positions 7645-7735]
A
[49 nt withheld, positions 7737-7785]
CCTTTGACGTTGGAGTCCACGTTCTTT
[37 nt withheld, positions 7813-7849]
ACCCTATCTCGGTCTATTCTTTTGATTTATAAGGGATTTTGCCGATTTCGGCCTATTGGTTAAAAAATGA
GCTGATTTAACAAAAATTTAACGCGAATTTTAACAAAATATTAACGCTTACAATTTAGGTGGCACTTTTC
GGGGAAATGTGCGCGGAACCCCTATTTGTTTATTTTTCTAAATACATTCAAATATGTATCCGCTCATGAG
ACAATAACCCTGATAAATGCTTCAATAATATTGAAAAAGGAAGAGTATGAGTATTCAACATTTCCGTGTC
GCCCTTATTCCCTTTTTTGCGGCATTTTGCCTTCCTGTTTTTGCTCACCCAGAAACGCTGGTGAAAGTAA
AAGATGCTGAAGATCAGTTGGGTGCACGAGTGGGTTACATCGAACTGGATCTCAACAGCGGTAAGATCCT
TGAGAGTTTTCGCCCCGAAGAACGTTTTCCAATGATGAGCACTTTTAAAGTTCTGCTATGTGGCGCGGTA
TTATCCCGTATTGACGCCGGGCAAGAGCAACTCGGTCGCCGCATACACTATTCTCAGAATGACTTGGTTG
AGTACTCACCAGTCACAGAAAAGCATCTTACGGATGGCATGACAGTAAGAGAATTATGCAGTGCTGCCAT
AACCATGAGTGATAACACTGCGGCCAACTTACTTCTGACAACGATCGGAGGACCGAAGGAGCTAACCGCT
TTTTTGCACAACATGGGGGATCATGTAACTCGCCTTGATCGTTGGGAACCGGAGCTGAATGAAGCCATAC
CAAACGACGAGCGTGACACCACGATGCCTGTAGCAATGGCAACAACGTTGCGCAAACTATTAACTGGCGA
ACTACTTACTCTAGCTTCCCGGCAACAATTAATAGACTGGATGGAGGCGGATAAAGTTGCAGGACCACTT
CTGCGCTCGGCCCTTCCGGCTGGCTGGTTTATTGCTGATAAATCTGGAGCCGGTGAGCGTGGGTCTCGCG
GTATCATTGCAGCACTGGGGCCAGATGGTAAGCCCTCCCGTATCGTAGTTATCTACACGACGGGGAGTCA
GGCAACTATGGATGAACGAAATAGACAGATCGCTGAGATAGGTGCCTCACTGATTAAGCATTGGTAACTG
TCAGACCAAGTTTACTCATATATACTTTAGATTGATTTAAAACTTCATTTTTAATTTAAAAGGATCTAGG
TGAAGATCCTTTTTGATAATCTCATGACCAAAATCCCTTAACGTGAGTTTTCGTTCCACTGAGCGTCAGA
CCCCGTAGAAAAGATCAAAGGATCTTCTTGAGATCCTTTTTTTCTGCGCGTAATCTGCTGCTTGCAAACA
AAAAAACCACCGCTACCAGCGGTGGTTTGTTTGCCGGATCAAGAGCTACCAACTCTTTTTCCGAAGGTAA
CTGGCTTCAGCAGAGCGCAGATACCAAATACTGTTCTTCTAGTGTAGCCGTAGTTAGGCCACCACTTCAA
GAACTCTGTAGCACCGCCTACATACCTCGCTCTGCTAATCCTGTTACCAGTGGCTGCTGCCAGTGGCGAT
AAGTCGTGTCTTACCGGGTTGGACTCAAGACGATAGTTACCGGATAAGGCGCAGCGGTCGGGCTGAACGG
GGGGTTCGTGCACACAGCCCAGCTTGGAGCGAACGACCTACACCGAACTGAGATACCTACAGCGTGAGCT
ATGAGAAAGCGCCACGCTTCCCGAAGGGAGAAAGGCGGACAGGTATCCGGTAAGCGGCAGGGTCGGAACA
GGAGAGCGCACGAGGGAGCTTCCAGGGGGAAACGCCTGGTATCTTTATAGTCCTGTCGGGTTTCGCCACC
TCTGACTTGAGCGTCGATTTTTGTGATGCTCGTCAGGGGGGCGGAGCCTATGGAAAAACGCCAGCAACGC
GGCCTTTTTACGGTTCCTGGCCTTTTGCTGGCCTTTTGCTCACATGTTCTTTCCTGCGTTATCCCCTGAT
TCTGTGGATAACCGTATTACCGCCTTTGAGTGAGCTGATACCGCTCGCCGCAGCCGAACGACCGAGCGCA
GCGAGTCAGTGAGCGAGGAAGCGGAAGAGCGCCCAATACGCAAACCGCCTCTCCCCGCGCGTTGGCCGAT
TCATTAATGCAGCTGGCACGACAGGTTTCCCGACTGGAAAGCGGGCAGTGAGCGCAACGCAATTAATGTG
AGTTAGCTCACTCATTAGGCACCCCAGGCTTTACACTTTATGCTTCCGGCTCGTATGTTGTGTGGAATTG
TGAGCGGATAACAATTTCACACAGGAAACAGCTATGACCATGATTACGCCAAGCGCGCAATTAACCCTCA
CTAAAGGGAACAAAAGCTGGAGCTGCAAGC
