>Addgene plasmid #142885 | TFORF1913 | depositor partial sequence | sequence record 280793 | Insert
ACCGCCACCATGCCGCAGCTGAACGGCGGTGGAGGGGATGACCTAGGCGCCAACGACGAACTGATTTCCT
TCAAAGACGAGGGCGAACAGGAGGAGAAGAGCTCCGAAAACTCCTCGGCAGAGAGGGATTTAGCTGATGT
CAAATCGTCTCTAGTCAATGAATCAGAAACGAATCAAAACAGCTCCTCCGATTCCGAGGCGGAAAGACGG
CCTCCGCCTCGCTCCGAAAGTTTCCGAGACAAATCCCGGGAAAGTTTGGAAGAAGCGGCCAAGAGGCAAG
ATGGAGGGCTCTTTAAGGGGCCACCGTATCCCGGCTACCCCTTCATCATGATCCCCGACCTGACGAGCCC
CTACCTCCCCAACGGATCGCTCTCGCCCACCGCCCGAACCCTCCATTTTCAGTCCGGCAGCACACATTAC
TCTGCGTACAAAACGATTGAACACCAGATTGCAGTTCAGTATCTCCAGATGAAATGGCCACTGCTTGATG
TCCAGGCAGGGAGCCTCCAGAGTAGACAAGCCCTCAAGGATGCCCGGTCCCCATCACCGGCACACATTGT
CTCTAACAAAGTGCCAGTGGTGCAGCACCCTCACCATGTCCACCCCCTCACGCCTCTTATCACGTACAGC
AATGAACACTTCACGCCGGGAAACCCACCTCCACACTTACCAGCCGACGTAGACCCCAAAACAGGAATCC
CACGGCCTCCGCACCCTCCAGATATATCCCCGTATTACCCACTATCGCCTGGCACCGTAGGACAAATCCC
CCATCCGCTAGGATGGTTAGTACCACAGCAAGGTCAACCAGTGTACCCAATCACGACAGGAGGATTCAGA
CACCCCTACCCCACAGCTCTGACCGTCAATGCTTCCATGTCCAGCTTTCTGTCTTCTAGGTTCCCTCCCC
ATATGGTCCCACCACATCATACGCTACACACGACGGGCATTCCGCATCCGGCCATAGTCACACCAACAGT
CAAACAGGAATCGTCCCAGAGTGATGTCGGCTCACTCCATAGTTCAAAGCATCAGGACTCCAAAAAGGAA
GAAGAAAAGAAGAAGCCCCACATAAAGAAACCTCTTAATGCATTCATGTTGTATATGAAGGAAATGAGAG
CAAAGGTCGTAGCTGAGTGCACGTTGAAAGAAAGCGCGGCCATCAACCAGATCCTTGGGCGGAGGTGGCA
TGCACTGTCCAGAGAAGAGCAAGCGAAATACTACGAGCTGGCCCGGAAGGAGCGACAGCTTCATATGCAA
CTGTACCCCGGCTGGTCCGCGCGGGATAACTATGGAAAGAAGAAGAAGAGGAAAAGGGACAAGCAGCCGG
GAGAGACCAATGATGCAAATACTCCAAAGAAGTGTCGGGCACTGTTCGGGCTTGACCGACAGACTTTATG
GTGCAAACCGTGCAGGAGAAAAAAAAAGTGCGTTCGCTACATACAAGGTGAAGGCAGCTGCCTCAGCCCA
CCCTCTTCAGATGGAAGCTTACTAGATTCGCCTCCCCCCTCCCCGAACCTGCTAGGCTCCCCTCCCCGAG
ACGCCAAGTCACAGACTGAGCAGACCCAGCCTCTGTCGCTGTCCCTGAAGCCCGACCCCCTGGCCCACCT
GTCCATGATGCCTCCGCCACCCGCCCTCCTGCTCGCTGAGGCCACCCACAAGGCCTCCGCCCTCTGTCCC
AACGGGGCCCTGGACCTGCCCCCAGCCGCTTTGCAGCCTGCCGCCCCCTCCTCATCAATTGCACAGCCGT
CGACTTCTTCCTTACATTCCCACAGCTCCCTGGCCGGGACCCAGCCCCAGCCGCTGTCGCTCGTCACCAA
GTCTTTAGAATAGTAATGAACTAGTCCGTAACTTGAAAGTATTTCGATTTCTTGGCTTTATATATCTTGT
GGAAAGGACGAGTCAGATTTGTCGTTGCGACTGGT
