>Addgene plasmid #142885 | TFORF1913 | depositor partial sequence | sequence record 280794 | Barcode
GTCAGATTTGTCGTTGCGACTGGT
